>Addgene plasmid #83253 | pAD-CMV-STAT5A-DNL-CMV-GFP | addgene full sequence | sequence record 173249 | Addgene NGS Result
CTTGTACAAAGTGGTTGATCTAGAGGGCCCGCGGTTCGAAGGTAAGCCTATCCCTAACCCTCTCCTCGGT
CTCGATTCTACGCGTACCGGTTAGTAATGAGTTTAAACGGGGGAGGCTAACTGAAACACGGAAGGAGACA
ATACCGGAAGGAACCCGCGCTATGACGGCAATAAAAAGACAGAATAAAACGCACGGGTGTTGGGTCGTTT
GTTCATAAACGCGGGGTTCGGTCCCAGGGCTGGCACTCTGTCGATACCCCACCGAGACCCCATTGGGGCC
AATACGCCCGCGTTTCTTCCTTTTCCCCACCCCACCCCCCAAGTTCGGGTGAAGGCCCAGGGCTCGCAGC
CAACGTCGGGGCGGCAGGCCCTGCCATAGCAGATCCGATTCGACAGATCACTGAAATGTGTGGGCGTGGC
TTAAGGGTGGGAAAGAATATATAAGGTGGGGGTCTTATGTAGTTTTGTATCTGTTTTGCAGCAGCCGCCG
CCGCCATGAGCACCAACTCGTTTGATGGAAGCATTGTGAGCTCATATTTGACAACGCGCATGCCCCCATG
GGCCGGGGTGCGTCAGAATGTGATGGGCTCCAGCATTGATGGTCGCCCCGTCCTGCCCGCAAACTCTACT
ACCTTGACCTACGAGACCGTGTCTGGAACGCCGTTGGAGACTGCAGCCTCCGCCGCCGCTTCAGCCGCTG
CAGCCACCGCCCGCGGGATTGTGACTGACTTTGCTTTCCTGAGCCCGCTTGCAAGCAGTGCAGCTTCCCG
TTCATCCGCCCGCGATGACAAGTTGACGGCTCTTTTGGCACAATTGGATTCTTTGACCCGGGAACTTAAT
GTCGTTTCTCAGCAGCTGTTGGATCTGCGCCAGCAGGTTTCTGCCCTGAAGGCTTCCTCCCCTCCCAATG
CGGTTTAAAACATAAATAAAAAACCAGACTCTGTTTGGATTTGGATCAAGCAAGTGTCTTGCTGTCTTTA
TTTAGGGGTTTTGCGCGCGCGGTAGGCCCGGGACCAGCGGTCTCGGTCGTTGAGGGTCCTGTGTATTTTT
TCCAGGACGTGGTAAAGGTGACTCTGGATGTTCAGATACATGGGCATAAGCCCGTCTCTGGGGTGGAGGT
AGCACCACTGCAGAGCTTCATGCTGCGGGGTGGTGTTGTAGATGATCCAGTCGTAGCAGGAGCGCTGGGC
GTGGTGCCTAAAAATGTCTTTCAGTAGCAAGCTGATTGCCAGGGGCAGGCCCTTGGTGTAAGTGTTTACA
AAGCGGTTAAGCTGGGATGGGTGCATACGTGGGGATATGAGATGCATCTTGGACTGTATTTTTAGGTTGG
CTATGTTCCCAGCCATATCCCTCCGGGGATTCATGTTGTGCAGAACCACCAGCACAGTGTATCCGGTGCA
CTTGGGAAATTTGTCATGTAGCTTAGAAGGAAATGCGTGGAAGAACTTGGAGACGCCCTTGTGACCTCCA
AGATTTTCCATGCATTCGTCCATAATGATGGCAATGGGCCCACGGGCGGCGGCCTGGGCGAAGATATTTC
TGGGATCACTAACGTCATAGTTGTGTTCCAGGATGAGATCGTCATAGGCCATTTTTACAAAGCGCGGGCG
GAGGGTGCCAGACTGCGGTATAATGGTTCCATCCGGCCCAGGGGCGTAGTTACCCTCACAGATTTGCATT
TCCCACGCTTTGAGTTCAGATGGGGGGATCATGTCTACCTGCGGGGCGATGAAGAAAACGGTTTCCGGGG
TAGGGGAGATCAGCTGGGAAGAAAGCAGGTTCCTGAGCAGCTGCGACTTACCGCAGCCGGTGGGCCCGTA
AATCACACCTATTACCGGCTGCAACTGGTAGTTAAGAGAGCTGCAGCTGCCGTCATCCCTGAGCAGGGGG
GCCACTTCGTTAAGCATGTCCCTGACTCGCATGTTTTCCCTGACCAAATCCGCCAGAAGGCGCTCGCCGC
CCAGCGATAGCAGTTCTTGCAAGGAAGCAAAGTTTTTCAACGGTTTGAGACCGTCCGCCGTAGGCATGCT
TTTGAGCGTTTGACCAAGCAGTTCCAGGCGGTCCCACAGCTCGGTCACCTGCTCTACGGCATCTCGATCC
AGCATATCTCCTCGTTTCGCGGGTTGGGGCGGCTTTCGCTGTACGGCAGTAGTCGGTGCTCGTCCAGACG
GGCCAGGGTCATGTCTTTCCACGGGCGCAGGGTCCTCGTCAGCGTAGTCTGGGTCACGGTGAAGGGGTGC
GCTCCGGGCTGCGCGCTGGCCAGGGTGCGCTTGAGGCTGGTCCTGCTGGTGCTGAAGCGCTGCCGGTCTT
CGCCCTGCGCGTCGGCCAGGTAGCATTTGACCATGGTGTCATAGTCCAGCCCCTCCGCGGCGTGGCCCTT
GGCGCGCAGCTTGCCCTTGGAGGAGGCGCCGCACGAGGGGCAGTGCAGACTTTTGAGGGCGTAGAGCTTG
GGCGCGAGAAATACCGATTCCGGGGAGTAGGCATCCGCGCCGCAGGCCCCGCAGACGGTCTCGCATTCCA
CGAGCCAGGTGAGCTCTGGCCGTTCGGGGTCAAAAACCAGGTTTCCCCCATGCTTTTTGATGCGTTTCTT
ACCTCTGGTTTCCATGAGCCGGTGTCCACGCTCGGTGACGAAAAGGCTGTCCGTGTCCCCGTATACAGAC
TTGAGAGGCCTGTCCTCGAGCGGTGTTCCGCGGTCCTCCTCGTATAGAAACTCGGACCACTCTGAGACAA
AGGCTCGCGTCCAGGCCAGCACGAAGGAGGCTAAGTGGGAGGGGTAGCGGTCGTTGTCCACTAGGGGGTC
CACTCGCTCCAGGGTGTGAAGACACATGTCGCCCTCTTCGGCATCAAGGAAGGTGATTGGTTTGTAGGTG
TAGGCCACGTGACCGGGTGTTCCTGAAGGGGGGCTATAAAAGGGGGTGGGGGCGCGTTCGTCCTCACTCT
CTTCCGCATCGCTGTCTGCGAGGGCCAGCTGTTGGGGTGAGTACTCCCTCTGAAAAGCGGGCATGACTTC
TGCGCTAAGATTGTCAGTTTCCAAAAACGAGGAGGATTTGATATTCACCTGGCCCGCGGTGATGCCTTTG
AGGGTGGCCGCATCCATCTGGTCAGAAAAGACAATCTTTTTGTTGTCAAGCTTGGTGGCAAACGACCCGT
AGAGGGCGTTGGACAGCAACTTGGCGATGGAGCGCAGGGTTTGGTTTTTGTCGCGATCGGCGCGCTCCTT
GGCCGCGATGTTTAGCTGCACGTATTCGCGCGCAACGCACCGCCATTCGGGAAAGACGGTGGTGCGCTCG
TCGGGCACCAGGTGCACGCGCCAACCGCGGTTGTGCAGGGTGACAAGGTCAACGCTGGTGGCTACCTCTC
CGCGTAGGCGCTCGTTGGTCCAGCAGAGGCGGCCGCCCTTGCGCGAGCAGAATGGCGGTAGGGGGTCTAG
CTGCGTCTCGTCCGGGGGGTCTGCGTCCACGGTAAAGACCCCGGGCAGCAGGCGCGCGTCGAAGTAGTCT
ATCTTGCATCCTTGCAAGTCTAGCGCCTGCTGCCATGCGCGGGCGGCAAGCGCGCGCTCGTATGGGTTGA
GTGGGGGACCCCATGGCATGGGGTGGGTGAGCGCGGAGGCGTACATGCCGCAAATGTCGTAAACGTAGAG
GGGCTCTCTGAGTATTCCAAGATATGTAGGGTAGCATCTTCCACCGCGGATGCTGGCGCGCACGTAATCG
TATAGTTCGTGCGAGGGAGCGAGGAGGTCGGGACCGAGGTTGCTACGGGCGGGCTGCTCTGCTCGGAAGA
CTATCTGCCTGAAGATGGCATGTGAGTTGGATGATATGGTTGGACGCTGGAAGACGTTGAAGCTGGCGTC
TGTGAGACCTACCGCGTCACGCACGAAGGAGGCGTAGGAGTCGCGCAGCTTGTTGACCAGCTCGGCGGTG
ACCTGCACGTCTAGGGCGCAGTAGTCCAGGGTTTCCTTGATGATGTCATACTTATCCTGTCCCTTTTTTT
TCCACAGCTCGCGGTTGAGGACAAACTCTTCGCGGTCTTTCCAGTACTCTTGGATCGGAAACCCGTCGGC
CTCCGAACGGTAAGAGCCTAGCATGTAGAACTGGTTGACGGCCTGGTAGGCGCAGCATCCCTTTTCTACG
GGTAGCGCGTATGCCTGCGCGGCCTTCCGGAGCGAGGTGTGGGTGAGCGCAAAGGTGTCCCTGACCATGA
CTTTGAGGTACTGGTATTTGAAGTCAGTGTCGTCGCATCCGCCCTGCTCCCAGAGCAAAAAGTCCGTGCG
CTTTTTGGAACGCGGATTTGGCAGGGCGAAGGTGACATCGTTGAAGAGTATCTTTCCCGCGCGAGGCATA
AAGTTGCGTGTGATGCGGAAGGGTCCCGGCACCTCGGAACGGTTGTTAATTACCTGGGCGGCGAGCACGA
TCTCGTCAAAGCCGTTGATGTTGTGGCCCACAATGTAAAGTTCCAAGAAGCGCGGGATGCCCTTGATGGA
AGGCAATTTTTTAAGTTCCTCGTAGGTGAGCTCTTCAGGGGAGCTGAGCCCGTGCTCTGAAAGGGCCCAG
TCTGCAAGATGAGGGTTGGAAGCGACGAATGAGCTCCACAGGTCACGGGCCATTAGCATTTGCAGGTGGT
CGCGAAAGGTCCTAAACTGGCGACCTATGGCCATTTTTTCTGGGGTGATGCAGTAGAAGGTAAGCGGGTC
TTGTTCCCAGCGGTCCCATCCAAGGTTCGCGGCTAGGTCTCGCGCGGCAGTCACTAGAGGCTCATCTCCG
CCGAACTTCATGACCAGCATGAAGGGCACGAGCTGCTTCCCAAAGGCCCCCATCCAAGTATAGGTCTCTA
CATCGTAGGTGACAAAGAGACGCTCGGTGCGAGGATGCGAGCCGATCGGGAAGAACTGGATCTCCCGCCA
CCAATTGGAGGAGTGGCTATTGATGTGGTGAAAGTAGAAGTCCCTGCGACGGGCCGAACACTCGTGCTGG
CTTTTGTAAAAACGTGCGCAGTACTGGCAGCGGTGCACGGGCTGTACATCCTGCACGAGGTTGACCTGAC
GACCGCGCACAAGGAAGCAGAGTGGGAATTTGAGCCCCTCGCCTGGCGGGTTTGGCTGGTGGTCTTCTAC
TTCGGCTGCTTGTCCTTGACCGTCTGGCTGCTCGAGGGGAGTTACGGTGGATCGGACCACCACGCCGCGC
GAGCCCAAAGTCCAGATGTCCGCGCGCGGCGGTCGGAGCTTGATGACAACATCGCGCAGATGGGAGCTGT
CCATGGTCTGGAGCTCCCGCGGCGTCAGGTCAGGCGGGAGCTCCTGCAGGTTTACCTCGCATAGACGGGT
CAGGGCGCGGGCTAGATCCAGGTGATACCTAATTTCCAGGGGCTGGTTGGTGGCGGCGTCGATGGCTTGC
AAGAGGCCGCATCCCCGCGGCGCGACTACGGTACCGCGCGGCGGGCGGTGGGCCGCGGGGGTGTCCTTGG
ATGATGCATCTAAAAGCGGTGACGCGGGCGAGCCCCCGGAGGTAGGGGGGGCTCCGGACCCGCCGGGAGA
GGGGGCAGGGGCACGTCGGCGCCGCGCGCGGGCAGGAGCTGGTGCTGCGCGCGTAGGTTGCTGGCGAACG
CGACGACGCGGCGGTTGATCTCCTGAATCTGGCGCCTCTGCGTGAAGACGACGGGCCCGGTGAGCTTGAA
CCTGAAAGAGAGTTCGACAGAATCAATTTCGGTGTCGTTGACGGCGGCCTGGCGCAAAATCTCCTGCACG
TCTCCTGAGTTGTCTTGATAGGCGATCTCGGCCATGAACTGCTCGATCTCTTCCTCCTGGAGATCTCCGC
GTCCGGCTCGCTCCACGGTGGCGGCGAGGTCGTTGGAAATGCGGGCCATGAGCTGCGAGAAGGCGTTGAG
GCCTCCCTCGTTCCAGACGCGGCTGTAGACCACGCCCCCTTCGGCATCGCGGGCGCGCATGACCACCTGC
GCGAGATTGAGCTCCACGTGCCGGGCGAAGACGGCGTAGTTTCGCAGGCGCTGAAAGAGGTAGTTGAGGG
TGGTGGCGGTGTGTTCTGCCACGAAGAAGTACATAACCCAGCGTCGCAACGTGGATTCGTTGATATCCCC
CAAGGCCTCAAGGCGCTCCATGGCCTCGTAGAAGTCCACGGCGAAGTTGAAAAACTGGGAGTTGCGCGCC
GACACGGTTAACTCCTCCTCCAGAAGACGGATGAGCTCGGCGACAGTGTCGCGCACCTCGCGCTCAAAGG
CTACAGGGGCCTCTTCTTCTTCTTCAATCTCCTCTTCCATAAGGGCCTCCCCTTCTTCTTCTTCTGGCGG
CGGTGGGGGAGGGGGGACACGGCGGCGACGACGGCGCACCGGGAGGCGGTCGACAAAGCGCTCGATCATC
TCCCCGCGGCGACGGCGCATGGTCTCGGTGACGGCGCGGCCGTTCTCGCGGGGGCGCAGTTGGAAGACGC
CGCCCGTCATGTCCCGGTTATGGGTTGGCGGGGGGCTGCCATGCGGCAGGGATACGGCGCTAACGATGCA
TCTCAACAATTGTTGTGTAGGTACTCCGCCGCCGAGGGACCTGAGCGAGTCCGCATCGACCGGATCGGAA
AACCTCTCGAGAAAGGCGTCTAACCAGTCACAGTCGCAAGGTAGGCTGAGCACCGTGGCGGGCGGCAGCG
GGCGGCGGTCGGGGTTGTTTCTGGCGGAGGTGCTGCTGATGATGTAATTAAAGTAGGCGGTCTTGAGACG
GCGGATGGTCGACAGAAGCACCATGTCCTTGGGTCCGGCCTGCTGAATGCGCAGGCGGTCGGCCATGCCC
CAGGCTTCGTTTTGACATCGGCGCAGGTCTTTGTAGTAGTCTTGCATGAGCCTTTCTACCGGCACTTCTT
CTTCTCCTTCCTCTTGTCCTGCATCTCTTGCATCTATCGCTGCGGCGGCGGCGGAGTTTGGCCGTAGGTG
GCGCCCTCTTCCTCCCATGCGTGTGACCCCGAAGCCCCTCATCGGCTGAAGCAGGGCTAGGTCGGCGACA
ACGCGCTCGGCTAATATGGCCTGCTGCACCTGCGTGAGGGTAGACTGGAAGTCATCCATGTCCACAAAGC
GGTGGTATGCGCCCGTGTTGATGGTGTAAGTGCAGTTGGCCATAACGGACCAGTTAACGGTCTGGTGACC
CGGCTGCGAGAGCTCGGTGTACCTGAGACGCGAGTAAGCCCTCGAGTCAAATACGTAGTCGTTGCAAGTC
CGCACCAGGTACTGGTATCCCACCAAAAAGTGCGGCGGCGGCTGGCGGTAGAGGGGCCAGCGTAGGGTGG
CCGGGGCTCCGGGGGCGAGATCTTCCAACATAAGGCGATGATATCCGTAGATGTACCTGGACATCCAGGT
GATGCCGGCGGCGGTGGTGGAGGCGCGCGGAAAGTCGCGGACGCGGTTCCAGATGTTGCGCAGCGGCAAA
AAGTGCTCCATGGTCGGGACGCTCTGGCCGGTCAGGCGCGCGCAATCGTTGACGCTCTAGACCGTGCAAA
AGGAGAGCCTGTAAGCGGGCACTCTTCCGTGGTCTGGTGGATAAATTCGCAAGGGTATCATGGCGGACGA
CCGGGGTTCGAGCCCCGTATCCGGCCGTCCGCCGTGATCCATGCGGTTACCGCCCGCGTGTCGAACCCAG
GTGTGCGACGTCAGACAACGGGGGAGTGCTCCTTTTGGCTTCCTTCCAGGCGCGGCGGCTGCTGCGCTAG
CTTTTTTGGCCACTGGCCGCGCGCAGCGTAAGCGGTTAGGCTGGAAAGCGAAAGCATTAAGTGGCTCGCT
CCCTGTAGCCGGAGGGTTATTTTCCAAGGGTTGAGTCGCGGGACCCCCGGTTCGAGTCTCGGACCGGCCG
GACTGCGGCGAACGGGGGTTTGCCTCCCCGTCATGCAAGACCCCGCTTGCAAATTCCTCCGGAAACAGGG
ACGAGCCCCTTTTTTGCTTTTCCCAGATGCATCCGGTGCTGCGGCAGATGCGCCCCCCTCCTCAGCAGCG
GCAAGAGCAAGAGCAGCGGCAGACATGCAGGGCACCCTCCCCTCCTCCTACCGCGTCAGGAGGGGCGACA
TCCGCGGTTGACGCGGCAGCAGATGGTGATTACGAACCCCCGCGGCGCCGGGCCCGGCACTACCTGGACT
TGGAGGAGGGCGAGGGCCTGGCGCGGCTAGGAGCGCCCTCTCCTGAGCGGCACCCAAGGGTGCAGCTGAA
GCGTGATACGCGTGAGGCGTACGTGCCGCGGCAGAACCTGTTTCGCGACCGCGAGGGAGAGGAGCCCGAG
GAGATGCGGGATCGAAAGTTCCACGCAGGGCGCGAGCTGCGGCATGGCCTGAATCGCGAGCGGTTGCTGC
GCGAGGAGGACTTTGAGCCCGACGCGCGAACCGGGATTAGTCCCGCGCGCGCACACGTGGCGGCCGCCGA
CCTGGTAACCGCATACGAGCAGACGGTGAACCAGGAGATTAACTTTCAAAAAAGCTTTAACAACCACGTG
CGTACGCTTGTGGCGCGCGAGGAGGTGGCTATAGGACTGATGCATCTGTGGGACTTTGTAAGCGCGCTGG
AGCAAAACCCAAATAGCAAGCCGCTCATGGCGCAGCTGTTCCTTATAGTGCAGCACAGCAGGGACAACGA
GGCATTCAGGGATGCGCTGCTAAACATAGTAGAGCCCGAGGGCCGCTGGCTGCTCGATTTGATAAACATC
CTGCAGAGCATAGTGGTGCAGGAGCGCAGCTTGAGCCTGGCTGACAAGGTGGCCGCCATCAACTATTCCA
TGCTTAGCCTGGGCAAGTTTTACGCCCGCAAGATATACCATACCCCTTACGTTCCCATAGACAAGGAGGT
AAAGATCGAGGGGTTCTACATGCGCATGGCGCTGAAGGTGCTTACCTTGAGCGACGACCTGGGCGTTTAT
CGCAACGAGCGCATCCACAAGGCCGTGAGCGTGAGCCGGCGGCGCGAGCTCAGCGACCGCGAGCTGATGC
ACAGCCTGCAAAGGGCCCTGGCTGGCACGGGCAGCGGCGATAGAGAGGCCGAGTCCTACTTTGACGCGGG
CGCTGACCTGCGCTGGGCCCCAAGCCGACGCGCCCTGGAGGCAGCTGGGGCCGGACCTGGGCTGGCGGTG
GCACCCGCGCGCGCTGGCAACGTCGGCGGCGTGGAGGAATATGACGAGGACGATGAGTACGAGCCAGAGG
ACGGCGAGTACTAAGCGGTGATGTTTCTGATCAGATGATGCAAGACGCAACGGACCCGGCGGTGCGGGCG
GCGCTGCAGAGCCAGCCGTCCGGCCTTAACTCCACGGACGACTGGCGCCAGGTCATGGACCGCATCATGT
CGCTGACTGCGCGCAATCCTGACGCGTTCCGGCAGCAGCCGCAGGCCAACCGGCTCTCCGCAATTCTGGA
AGCGGTGGTCCCGGCGCGCGCAAACCCCACGCACGAGAAGGTGCTGGCGATCGTAAACGCGCTGGCCGAA
AACAGGGCCATCCGGCCCGACGAGGCCGGCCTGGTCTACGACGCGCTGCTTCAGCGCGTGGCTCGTTACA
ACAGCGGCAACGTGCAGACCAACCTGGACCGGCTGGTGGGGGATGTGCGCGAGGCCGTGGCGCAGCGTGA
GCGCGCGCAGCAGCAGGGCAACCTGGGCTCCATGGTTGCACTAAACGCCTTCCTGAGTACACAGCCCGCC
AACGTGCCGCGGGGACAGGAGGACTACACCAACTTTGTGAGCGCACTGCGGCTAATGGTGACTGAGACAC
CGCAAAGTGAGGTGTACCAGTCTGGGCCAGACTATTTTTTCCAGACCAGTAGACAAGGCCTGCAGACCGT
AAACCTGAGCCAGGCTTTCAAAAACTTGCAGGGGCTGTGGGGGGTGCGGGCTCCCACAGGCGACCGCGCG
ACCGTGTCTAGCTTGCTGACGCCCAACTCGCGCCTGTTGCTGCTGCTAATAGCGCCCTTCACGGACAGTG
GCAGCGTGTCCCGGGACACATACCTAGGTCACTTGCTGACACTGTACCGCGAGGCCATAGGTCAGGCGCA
TGTGGACGAGCATACTTTCCAGGAGATTACAAGTGTCAGCCGCGCGCTGGGGCAGGAGGACACGGGCAGC
CTGGAGGCAACCCTAAACTACCTGCTGACCAACCGGCGGCAGAAGATCCCCTCGTTGCACAGTTTAAACA
GCGAGGAGGAGCGCATTTTGCGCTACGTGCAGCAGAGCGTGAGCCTTAACCTGATGCGCGACGGGGTAAC
GCCCAGCGTGGCGCTGGACATGACCGCGCGCAACATGGAACCGGGCATGTATGCCTCAAACCGGCCGTTT
ATCAACCGCCTAATGGACTACTTGCATCGCGCGGCCGCCGTGAACCCCGAGTATTTCACCAATGCCATCT
TGAACCCGCACTGGCTACCGCCCCCTGGTTTCTACACCGGGGGATTCGAGGTGCCCGAGGGTAACGATGG
ATTCCTCTGGGACGACATAGACGACAGCGTGTTTTCCCCGCAACCGCAGACCCTGCTAGAGTTGCAACAG
CGCGAGCAGGCAGAGGCGGCGCTGCGAAAGGAAAGCTTCCGCAGGCCAAGCAGCTTGTCCGATCTAGGCG
CTGCGGCCCCGCGGTCAGATGCTAGTAGCCCATTTCCAAGCTTGATAGGGTCTCTTACCAGCACTCGCAC
CACCCGCCCGCGCCTGCTGGGCGAGGAGGAGTACCTAAACAACTCGCTGCTGCAGCCGCAGCGCGAAAAA
AACCTGCCTCCGGCATTTCCCAACAACGGGATAGAGAGCCTAGTGGACAAGATGAGTAGATGGAAGACGT
ACGCGCAGGAGCACAGGGACGTGCCAGGCCCGCGCCCGCCCACCCGTCGTCAAAGGCACGACCGTCAGCG
GGGTCTGGTGTGGGAGGACGATGACTCGGCAGACGACAGCAGCGTCCTGGATTTGGGAGGGAGTGGCAAC
CCGTTTGCGCACCTTCGCCCCAGGCTGGGGAGAATGTTTTNAAAAAAAAAAAAAGCATGATGCAAAATAA
AAAACTCACCAAGGCCATGGCACCGAGCGTTGGTTTTCTTGTATTCCCCTTAGTATGCGGCGCGCGGCGA
TGTATGAGGAAGGTCCTCCTCCCTCCTACGAGAGTGTGGTGAGCGCGGCGCCAGTGGCGGCGGCGCTGGG
TTCTCCCTTCGATGCTCCCCTGGACCCGCCGTTTGTGCCTCCGCGGTACCTGCGGCCTACCGGGGGGAGA
AACAGCATCCGTTACTCTGAGTTGGCACCCCTATTCGACACCACCCGTGTGTACCTGGTGGACAACAAGT
CAACGGATGTGGCATCCCTGAACTACCAGAACGACCACAGCAACTTTCTGACCACGGTCATTCAAAACAA
TGACTACAGCCCGGGGGAGGCAAGCACACAGACCATCAATCTTGACGACCGGTCGCACTGGGGCGGCGAC
CTGAAAACCATCCTGCATACCAACATGCCAAATGTGAACGAGTTCATGTTTACCAATAAGTTTAAGGCGC
GGGTGATGGTGTCGCGCTTGCCTACTAAGGACAATCAGGTGGAGCTGAAATACGAGTGGGTGGAGTTCAC
GCTGCCCGAGGGCAACTACTCCGAGACCATGACCATAGACCTTATGAACAACGCGATCGTGGAGCACTAC
TTGAAAGTGGGCAGACAGAACGGGGTTCTGGAAAGCGACATCGGGGTAAAGTTTGACACCCGCAACTTCA
GACTGGGGTTTGACCCCGTCACTGGTCTTGTCATGCCTGGGGTATATACAAACGAAGCCTTCCATCCAGA
CATCATTTTGCTGCCAGGATGCGGGGTGGACTTCACCCACAGCCGCCTGAGCAACTTGTTGGGCATCCGC
AAGCGGCAACCCTTCCAGGAGGGCTTTAGGATCACCTACGATGATCTGGAGGGTGGTAACATTCCCGCAC
TGTTGGATGTGGACGCCTACCAGGCGAGCTTGAAAGATGACACCGAACAGGGCGGGGGTGGCGCAGGCGG
CAGCAACAGCAGTGGCAGCGGCGCGGAAGAGAACTCCAACGCGGCAGCCGCGGCAATGCAGCCGGTGGAG
GACATGAACGATCATGCCATTCGCGGCGACACCTTTGCCACACGGGCTGAGGAGAAGCGCGCTGAGGCCG
AAGCAGCGGCCGAAGCTGCCGCCCCCGCTGCGCAACCCGAGGTCGAGAAGCCTCAGAAGAAACCGGTGAT
CAAACCCCTGACAGAGGACAGCAAGAAACGCAGTTACAACCTAATAAGCAATGACAGCACCTTCACCCAG
TACCGCAGCTGGTACCTTGCATACAACTACGGCGACCCTCAGACCGGAATCCGCTCATGGACCCTGCTTT
GCACTCCTGACGTAACCTGCGGCTCGGAGCAGGTCTACTGGTCGTTGCCAGACATGATGCAAGACCCCGT
GACCTTCCGCTCCACGCGCCAGATCAGCAACTTTCCGGTGGTGGGCGCCGAGCTGTTGCCCGTGCACTCC
AAGAGCTTCTACAACGACCAGGCCGTCTACTCCCAACTCATCCGCCAGTTTACCTCTCTGACCCACGTGT
TCAATCGCTTTCCCGAGAACCAGATTTTGGCGCGCCCGCCAGCCCCCACCATCACCACCGTCAGTGAAAA
CGTTCCTGCTCTCACAGATCACGGGACGCTACCGCTGCGCAACAGCATCGGAGGAGTCCAGCGAGTGACC
ATTACTGACGCCAGACGCCGCACCTGCCCCTACGTTTACAAGGCCCTGGGCATAGTCTCGCCGCGCGTCC
TATCGAGCCGCACTTTTTGAGCAAGCATGTCCATCCTTATATCGCCCAGCAATAACACAGGCTGGGGCCT
GCGCTTCCCAAGCAAGATGTTTGGCGGGGCCAAGAAGCGCTCCGACCAACACCCAGTGCGCGTGCGCGGG
CACTACCGCGCGCCCTGGGGCGCGCACAAACGCGGCCGCACTGGGCGCACCACCGTCGATGACGCCATCG
ACGCGGTGGTGGAGGAGGCGCGCAACTACACGCCCACGCCGCCACCAGTGTCCACAGTGGACGCGGCCAT
TCAGACCGTGGTGCGCGGAGCCCGGCGCTATGCTAAAATGAAGAGACGGCGGAGGCGCGTAGCACGTCGC
CACCGCCGCCGACCCGGCACTGCCGCCCAACGCGCGGCGGCGGCCCTGCTTAACCGCGCACGTCGCACCG
GCCGACGGGCGGCCATGCGGGCCGCTCGAAGGCTGGCCGCGGGTATTGTCACTGTGCCCCCCAGGTCCAG
GCGACGAGCGGCCGCCGCAGCAGCCGCGGCCATTAGTGCTATGACTCAGGGTCGCAGGGGCAACGTGTAT
TGGGTGCGCGACTCGGTTAGCGGCCTGCGCGTGCCCGTGCGCACCCGCCCCCCGCGCAACTAGATTGCAA
GAAAAAACTACTTAGACTCGTACTGTTGTATGTATCCAGCGGCGGCGGCGCGCAACGAAGCTATGTCCAA
GCGCAAAATCAAAGAAGAGATGCTCCAGGTCATCGCGCCGGAGATCTATGGCCCCCCGAAGAAGGAAGAG
CAGGATTACAAGCCCCGAAAGCTAAAGCGGGTCAAAAAGAAAAAGAAAGATGATGATGATGAACTTGACG
ACGAGGTGGAACTGCTGCACGCTACCGCGCCCAGGCGACGGGTACAGTGGAAAGGTCGACGCGTAAAACG
TGTTTTGCGACCCGGCACCACCGTAGTCTTTACGCCCGGTGAGCGCTCCACCCGCACCTACAAGCGCGTG
TATGATGAGGTGTACGGCGACGAGGACCTGCTTGAGCAGGCCAACGAGCGCCTCGGGGAGTTTGCCTACG
GAAAGCGGCATAAGGACATGCTGGCGTTGCCGCTGGACGAGGGCAACCCAACACCTAGCCTAAAGCCCGT
AACACTGCAGCAGGTGCTGCCCGCGCTTGCACCGTCCGAAGAAAAGCGCGGCCTAAAGCGCGAGTCTGGT
GACTTGGCACCCACCGTGCAGCTGATGGTACCCAAGCGCCAGCGACTGGAAGATGTCTTGGAAAAAATGA
CCGTGGAACCTGGGCTGGAGCCCGAGGTCCGCGTGCGGCCAATCAAGCAGGTGGCGCCGGGACTGGGCGT
GCAGACCGTGGACGTTCAGATACCCACTACCAGTAGCACCAGTATTGCCACCGCCACAGAGGGCATGGAG
ACACAAACGTCCCCGGTTGCCTCAGCGGTGGCGGATGCCGCGGTGCAGGCGGTCGCTGCGGCCGCGTCCA
AGACCTCTACGGAGGTGCAAACGGACCCGTGGATGTTTCGCGTTTCAGCCCCCCGGCGCCCGCGCCGTTC
GAGGAAGTACGGCGCCGCCAGCGCGCTACTGCCCGAATATGCCCTACATCCTTCCATTGCGCCTACCCCC
GGCTATCGTGGCTACACCTACCGCCCCAGAAGACGAGCAACTACCCGACGCCGAACCACCACTGGAACCC
GCCGCCGCCGTCGCCGTCGCCAGCCCGTGCTGGCCCCGATTTCCGTGCGCAGGGTGGCTCGCGAAGGAGG
CAGGACCCTGGTGCTGCCAACAGCGCGCTACCACCCCAGCATCGTTTAAAAGCCGGTCTTTGTGGTTCTT
GCAGATATGGCCCTCACCTGCCGCCTCCGTTTCCCGGTGCCGGGATTCCGAGGAAGAATGCACCGTAGGA
GGGGCATGGCCGGCCACGGCCTGACGGGCGGCATGCGTCGTGCGCACCACCGGCGGCGGCGCGCGTCGCA
CCGTCGCATGCGCGGCGGTATCCTGCCCCTCCTTATTCCACTGATCGCCGCGGCGATTGGCGCCGTGCCC
GGAATTGCATCCGTGGCCTTGCAGGCGCAGAGACACTGATTAAAAACAAGTTGCATGTGGAAAAATCAAA
ATAAAAAGTCTGGACTCTCACGCTCGCTTGGTCCTGTAACTATTTTGTAGAATGGAAGACATCAACTTTG
CGTCTCTGGCCCCGCGACACGGCTCGCGCCCGTTCATGGGAAACTGGCAAGATATCGGCACCAGCAATAT
GAGCGGTGGCGCCTTCAGCTGGGGCTCGCTGTGGAGCGGCATTAAAAATTTCGGTTCCACCGTTAAGAAC
TATGGCAGCAAGGCCTGGAACAGCAGCACAGGCCAGATGCTGAGGGATAAGTTGAAAGAGCAAAATTTCC
AACAAAAGGTGGTAGATGGCCTGGCCTCTGGCATTAGCGGGGTGGTGGACCTGGCCAACCAGGCAGTGCA
AAATAAGATTAACAGTAAGCTTGATCCCCGCCCTCCCGTAGAGGAGCCTCCACCGGCCGTGGAGACAGTG
TCTCCAGAGGGGCGTGGCGAAAAGCGTCCGCGCCCCGACAGGGAAGAAACTCTGGTGACGCAAATAGACG
AGCCTCCCTCGTACGAGGAGGCACTAAAGCAAGGCCTGCCCACCACCCGTCCCATCGCGCCCATGGCTAC
CGGAGTGCTGGGCCAGCACACACCCGTAACGCTGGACCTGCCTCCCCCCGCCGACACCCAGCAGAAACCT
GTGCTGCCAGGCCCGACCGCCGTTGTTGTAACCCGTCCTAGCCGCGCGTCCCTGCGCCGCGCCGCCAGCG
GTCCGCGATCGTTGCGGCCCGTAGCCAGTGGCAACTGGCAAAGCACACTGAACAGCATCGTGGGTCTGGG
GGTGCAATCCCTGAAGCGCCGACGATGCTTCTGATAGCTAACGTGTCGTATGTGTGTCATGTATGCGTCC
ATGTCGCCGCCAGAGGAGCTGCTGAGCCGCCGCGCGCCCGCTTTCCAAGATGGCTACCCCTTCGATGATG
CCGCAGTGGTCTTACATGCACATCTCGGGCCAGGACGCCTCGGAGTACCTGAGCCCCGGGCTGGTGCAGT
TTGCCCGCGCCACCGAGACGTACTTCAGCCTGAATAACAAGTTTAGAAACCCCACGGTGGCGCCTACGCA
CGACGTGACCACAGACCGGTCCCAGCGTTTGACGCTGCGGTTCATCCCTGTGGACCGTGAGGATACTGCG
TACTCGTACAAGGCGCGGTTCACCCTAGCTGTGGGTGATAACCGTGTGCTGGACATGGCTTCCACGTACT
TTGACATCCGCGGCGTGCTGGACAGGGGCCCTACTTTTAAGCCCTACTCTGGCACTGCCTACAACGCCCT
GGCTCCCAAGGGTGCCCCAAATCCTTGCGAATGGGATGAAGCTGCTACTGCTCTTGAAATAAACCTAGAA
GAAGAGGACGATGACAACGAAGACGAAGTAGACGAGCAAGCTGAGCAGCAAAAAACTCACGTATTTGGGC
AGGCGCCTTATTCTGGTATAAATATTACAAAGGAGGGTATTCAAATAGGTGTCGAAGGTCAAACACCTAA
ATATGCCGATAAAACATTTCAACCTGAACCTCAAATAGGAGAATCTCAGTGGTACGAAACAGAAATTAAT
CATGCAGCTGGGAGAGTCCTAAAAAAGACTACCCCAATGAAACCATGTTACGGTTCATATGCAAAACCCA
CAAATGAAAATGGAGGGCAAGGCATTCTTGTAAAGCAACAAAATGGAAAGCTAGAAAGTCAAGTGGAAAT
GCAATTTTTCTCAACTACTGAGGCAGCCGCAGGCAATGGTGATAACTTGACTCCTAAAGTGGTATTGTAC
AGTGAAGATGTAGATATAGAAACCCCAGACACTCATATTTCTTACATGCCCACTATTAAGGAAGGTAACT
CACGAGAACTAATGGGCCAACAATCTATGCCCAACAGGCCTAATTACATTGCTTTTAGGGACAATTTTAT
TGGTCTAATGTATTACAACAGCACGGGTAATATGGGTGTTCTGGCGGGCCAAGCATCGCAGTTGAATGCT
GTTGTAGATTTGCAAGACAGAAACACAGAGCTTTCATACCAGCTTTTGCTTGATTCCATTGGTGATAGAA
CCAGGTACTTTTCTATGTGGAATCAGGCTGTTGACAGCTATGATCCAGATGTTAGAATTATTGAAAATCA
TGGAACTGAAGATGAACTTCCAAATTACTGCTTTCCACTGGGAGGTGTGATTAATACAGAGACTCTTACC
AAGGTAAAACCTAAAACAGGTCAGGAAAATGGATGGGAAAAAGATGCTACAGAATTTTCAGATAAAAATG
AAATAAGAGTTGGAAATAATTTTGCCATGGAAATCAATCTAAATGCCAACCTGTGGAGAAATTTCCTGTA
CTCCAACATAGCGCTGTATTTGCCCGACAAGCTAAAGTACAGTCCTTCCAACGTAAAAATTTCTGATAAC
CCAAACACCTACGACTACATGAACAAGCGAGTGGTGGCTCCCGGGCTAGTGGACTGCTACATTAACCTTG
GAGCACGCTGGTCCCTTGACTATATGGACAACGTCAACCCATTTAACCACCACCGCAATGCTGGCCTGCG
CTACCGCTCAATGTTGCTGGGCAATGGTCGCTATGTGCCCTTCCACATCCAGGTGCCTCAGAAGTTCTTT
GCCATTAAAAACCTCCTTCTCCTGCCGGGCTCATACACCTACGAGTGGAACTTCAGGAAGGATGTTAACA
TGGTTCTGCAGAGCTCCCTAGGAAATGACCTAAGGGTTGACGGAGCCAGCATTAAGTTTGATAGCATTTG
CCTTTACGCCACCTTCTTCCCCATGGCCCACAACACCGCCTCCACGCTTGAGGCCATGCTTAGAAACGAC
ACCAACGACCAGTCCTTTAACGACTATCTC
[453 nt withheld, positions 17671-18123]
CAGCCCATGAGCCGTCAGGTGGTGGATGATACTAAATACAAGGACTACCAACAGGTGGGCATCCTACACC
AACACAACAACTCTGGATTTGTTGGCTACCTTGCCCCCACCATGCGCGAAGGACAGGCCTACCCTGCTAA
CTTCCCCTATCCGCTTATAGGCAAGACCGCAGTTGACAGCATTACCCAGAAAAAGTTTCTTTGCGATCGC
ACCCTTTGGCGCATCCCATTCTCCAGTAACTTTATGTCCATGGGCGCACTCACAGACCTGGGCCAAAACC
TTCTCTACGCCAACTCCGCCCACGCGCTAGACATGACTTTTGAGGTGGATCCCATGGACGAGCCCACCCT
TCTTTATGTTTTGTTTGAAGTCTTTGACGTGGTCCGTGTGCACCAGCCGCACCGCGGCGTCATCGAAACC
GTGTACCTGCGCACGCCCTTCTCGGCCGGCAACGCCACAACATAAAGAAGCAAGCAACATCAACAACAGC
TGCCGCCATGGGCTCCAGTGAGCAGGAACTGAAAGCCATTGTCAAAGATCTTGGTTGTGGGCCATATTTT
TTGGGCACCTATGACAAGCGCTTTCCAGGCTTTGTTTCTCCACACAAGCTCGCCTGCGCCATAGTCAATA
CGGCCGGTCGCGAGACTGGGGGCGTACACTGGATGGCCTTTGCCTGGAACCCGCACTCAAAAACATGCTA
CCTCTTTGAGCCCTTTGGCTTTTCTGACCAGCGACTCAAGCAGGTTTACCAGTTTGAGTACGAGTCACTC
CTGCGCCGTAGCGCCATTGCTTCTTCCCCCGACCGCTGTATAACGCTGGAAAAGTCCACCCAAAGCGTAC
AGGGGCCCAACTCGGCCGCCTGTGGACTATTCTGCTGCATGTTTCTCCACGCCTTTGCCAACTGGCCCCA
AACTCCCATGGATCACAACCCCACCATGAACCTTATTACCGGGGTACCCAACTCCATGCTCAACAGTCCC
CAGGTACAGCCCACCCTGCGTCGCAACCAGGAACAGCTCTACAGCTTCCTGGAGCGCCACTCGCCCTACT
TCCGCAGCCACAGTGCGCAGATTAGGAGCGCCACTTCTTTTTGTCACTTGAAAAACATGTAAAAATAATG
TACTAGAGACACTTTCAATAAAGGCAAATGCTTTTATTTGTACACTCTCGGGTGATTATTTACCCCCACC
CTTGCCGTCTGCGCCGTTTAAAAATCAAAGGGGTTCTGCCGCGCATCGCTATGCGCCACTGGCAGGGACA
CGTTGCGATACTGGTGTTTAGTGCTCCACTTAAACTCAGGCACAACCATCCGCGGCAGCTCGGTGAAGTT
TTCACTCCACAGGCTGCGCACCATCACCAACGCGTTTAGCAGGTCGGGCGCCGATATCTTGAAGTCGCAG
TTGGGGCCTCCGCCCTGCGCGCGCGAGTTGCGATACACAGGGTTGCAGCACTGGAACACTATCAGCGCCG
GGTGGTGCACGCTGGCCAGCACGCTCTTGTCGGAGATCAGATCCGCGTCCAGGTCCTCCGCGTTGCTCAG
GGCGAACGGAGTCAACTTTGGTAGCTGCCTTCCCAAAAAGGGCGCGTGCCCAGGCTTTGAGTTGCACTCG
CACCGTAGTGGCATCAAAAGGTGACCGTGCCCGGTCTGGGCGTTAGGATACAGCGCCTGCATAAAAGCCT
TGATCTGCTTAAAAGCCACCTGAGCCTTTGCGCCTTCAGAGAAGAACATGCCGCAAGACTTGCCGGAAAA
CTGATTGGCCGGACAGGCCGCGTCGTGCACGCAGCACCTTGCGTCGGTGTTGGAGATCTGCACCACATTT
CGGCCCCACCGGTTCTTCACGATCTTGGCCTTGCTAGACTGCTCCTTCAGCGCGCGCTGCCCGTTTTCGC
TCGTCACATCCATTTCAATCACGTGCTCCTTATTTATCATAATGCTTCCGTGTAGACACTTAAGCTCGCC
TTCGATCTCAGCGCAGCGGTGCAGCCACAACGCGCAGCCCGTGGGCTCGTGATGCTTGTAGGTCACCTCT
GCAAACGACTGCAGGTACGCCTGCAGGAATCGCCCCATCATCGTCACAAAGGTCTTGTTGCTGGTGAAGG
TCAGCTGCAACCCGCGGTGCTCCTCGTTCAGCCAGGTCTTGCATACGGCCGCCAGAGCTTCCACTTGGTC
AGGCAGTAGTTTGAAGTTCGCCTTTAGATCGTTATCCACGTGGTACTTGTCCATCAGCGCGCGCGCAGCC
TCCATGCCCTTCTCCCACGCAGACACGATCGGCACACTCAGCGGGTTCATCACCGTAATTTCACTTTCCG
CTTCGCTGGGCTCTTCCTCTTCCTCTTGCGTCCGCATACCACGCGCCACTGGGTCGTCTTCATTCAGCCG
CCGCACTGTGCGCTTACCTCCTTTGCCATGCTTGATTAGCACCGGTGGGTTGCTGAAACCCACCATTTGT
AGCGCCACATCTTCTCTTTCTTCCTCGCTGTCCACGATTACCTCTGGTGATGGCGGGCGCTCGGGCTTGG
GAGAAGGGCGCTTCTTTTTCTTCTTGGGCGCAATGGCCAAATCCGCCGCCGAGGTCGATGGCCGCGGGCT
GGGTGTGCGCGGCACCAGCGCGTCTTGTGATGAGTCTTCCTCGTCCTCGGACTCGATACGCCGCCTCATC
CGCTTTTTTGGGGGCGCCCGGGGAGGCGGCGGCGACGGGGACGGGGACGACACGTCCTCCATGGTTGGGG
GACGTCGCGCCGCACCGCGTCCGCGCTCGGGGGTGGTTTCGCGCTGCTCCTCTTCCCGACTGGCCATTTC
CTTCTCCTATAGGCAGAAAAAGATCATGGAGTCAGTCGAGAAGAAGGACAGCCTAACCGCCCCCTCTGAG
TTCGCCACCACCGCCTCCACCGATGCCGCCAACGCGCCTACCACCTTCCCCGTCGAGGCACCCCCGCTTG
AGGAGGAGGAAGTGATTATCGAGCAGGACCCAGGTTTTGTAAGCGAAGACGACGAGGACCGCTCAGTACC
AACAGAGGATAAAAAGCAAGACCAGGACAACGCAGAGGCAAACGAGGAACAAGTCGGGCGGGGGGACGAA
AGGCATGGCGACTACCTAGATGTGGGAGACGACGTGCTGTTGAAGCATCTGCAGCGCCAGTGCGCCATTA
TCTGCGACGCGTTGCAAGAGCGCAGCGATGTGCCCCTCGCCATAGCGGATGTCAGCCTTGCCTACGAACG
CCACCTATTCTCACCGCGCGTACCCCCCAAACGCCAAGAAAACGGCACATGCGAGCCCAACCCGCGCCTC
AACTTCTACCCCGTATTTGCCGTGCCAGAGGTGCTTGCCACCTATCACATCTTTTTCCAAAACTGCAAGA
TACCCCTATCCTGCCGTGCCAACCGCAGCCGAGCGGACAAGCAGCTGGCCTTGCGGCAGGGCGCTGTCAT
ACCTGATATCGCCTCGCTCAACGAAGTGCCAAAAATCTTTGAGGGTCTTGGACGCGACGAGAAGCGCGCG
GCAAACGCTCTGCAACAGGAAAACAGCGAAAATGAAAGTCACTCTGGAGTGTTGGTGGAACTCGAGGGTG
ACAACGCGCGCCTAGCCGTACTAAAACGCAGCATCGAGGTCACCCACTTTGCCTACCCGGCACTTAACCT
ACCCCCCAAGGTCATGAGCACAGTCATGAGTGAGCTGATCGTGCGCCGTGCGCAGCCCCTGGAGAGGGAT
GCAAATTTGCAAGAACAAACAGAGGAGGGCCTACCCGCAGTTGGCGACGAGCAGCTAGCGCGCTGGCTTC
AAACGCGCGAGCCTGCCGACTTGGAGGAGCGACGCAAACTAATGATGGCCGCAGTGCTCGTTACCGTGGA
GCTTGAGTGCATGCAGCGGTTCTTTGCTGACCCGGAGATGCAGCGCAAGCTAGAGGAAACATTGCACTAC
ACCTTTCGACAGGGCTACGTACGCCAGGCCTGCAAGATCTCCAACGTGGAGCTCTGCAACCTGGTCTCCT
ACCTTGGAATTTTGCACGAAAACCGCCTTGGGCAAAACGTGCTTCATTCCACGCTCAAGGGCGAGGCGCG
CCGCGACTACGTCCGCGACTGCGTTTACTTATTTCTATGCTACACCTGGCAGACGGCCATGGGCGTTTGG
CAGCAGTGCTTGGAGGAGTGCAACCTCAAGGAGCTGCAGAAACTGCTAAAGCAAAACTTGAAGGACCTAT
GGACGGCCTTCAACGAGCGCTCCGTGGCCGCGCACCTGGCGGACATCATTTTCCCCGAACGCCTGCTTAA
AACCCTGCAACAGGGTCTGCCAGACTTCACCAGTCAAAGCATGTTGCAGAACTTTAGGAACTTTATCCTA
GAGCGCTCAGGAATCTTGCCCGCCACCTGCTGTGCACTTCCTAGCGACTTTGTGCCCATTAAGTACCGCG
AATGCCCTCCGCCGCTTTGGGGCCACTGCTACCTTCTGCAGCTAGCCAACTACCTTGCCTACCACTCTGA
CATAATGGAAGACGTGAGCGGTGACGGTCTACTGGAGTGTCACTGTCGCTGCAACCTATGCACCCCGCAC
CGCTCCCTGGTTTGCAATTCGCAGCTGCTTAACGAAAGTCAAATTATCGGTACCTTTGAGCTGCAGGGTC
CCTCGCCTGACGAAAAGTCCGCGGCTCCGGGGTTGAAACTCACTCCGGGGCTGTGGACGTCGGCTTACCT
TCGCAAATTTGTACCTGAGGACTACCACGCCCACGAGATTAGGTTCTACGAAGACCAATCCCGCCCGCCT
AATGCGGAGCTTACCGCCTGCGTCATTACCCAGGGCCACATTCTTGGCCAATTGCAAGCCATCAACAAAG
CCCGCCAAGAGTTTCTGCTACGAAAGGGACGGGGGGTTTACTTGGACCCCCAGTCCGGCGAGGAGCTCAA
CCCAATCCCCCCGCCGCCGCAGCCCTATCAGCAGCAGCCGCGGGCCCTTGCTTCCCAGGATGGCACCCAA
AAAGAAGCTGCAGCTGCCGCCGCCACCCACGGACGAGGAGGAATACTGGGACAGTCAGGCAGAGGAGGTT
TTGGACGAGGAGGAGGAGGACATGATGGAAGACTGGGAGAGCCTAGACGAGGAAGCTTCCGAGGTCGAAG
AGGTGTCAGACGAAACACCGTCACCCTCGGTCGCATTCCCCTCGCCGGCGCCCCAGAAATCGGCAACCGG
TTCCAGCATGGCTACAACCTCCGCTCCTCAGGCGCCGCCGGCACTGCCCGTTCGCCGACCCAACCGTAGA
TGGGACACCACTGGAACCAGGGCCGGTAAGTCCAAGCAGCCGCCGCCGTTAGCCCAAGAGCAACAACAGC
GCCAAGGCTACCGCTCATGGCGCGGGCACAAGAACGCCATAGTTGCTTGCTTGCAAGACTGTGGGGGCAA
CATCTCCTTCGCCCGCCGCTTTCTTCTCTACCATCACGGCGTGGCCTTCCCCCGTAACATCCTGCATTAC
TACCGTCATCTCTACAGCCCATACTGCACCGGCGGCAGCGGCAGCAACAGCAGCGGCCACACAGAAGCAA
AGGCGACCGGATAGCAAGACTCTGACAAAGCCCAAGAAATCCACAGCGGCGGCAGCAGCAGGAGGAGGAG
CGCTGCGTCTGGCGCCCAACGAACCCGTATCGACCCGCGAGCTTAGAAACAGGATTTTTCCCACTCTGTA
TGCTATATTTCAACAGAGCAGGGGCCAAGAACAAGAGCTGAAAATAAAAAACAGGTCTCTGCGATCCCTC
ACCCGCAGCTGCCTGTATCACAAAAGCGAAGATCAGCTTCGGCGCACGCTGGAAGACGCGGAGGCTCTCT
TCAGTAAATACTGCGCGCTGACTCTTAAGGACTAGTTTCGCGCCCTTTCTCAAATTTAAGCGCGAAAACT
ACGTCATCTCCAGCGGCCACACCCGGCGCCAGCACCTGTTGTCAGCGCCATTATGAGCAAGGAAATTCCC
ACGCCCTACATGTGGAGTTACCAGCCACAAATGGGACTTGCGGCTGGAGCTGCCCAAGACTACTCAACCC
GAATAAACTACATGAGCGCGGGACCCCACATGATATCCCGGGTCAACGGAATACGCGCCCACCGAAACCG
AATTCTCCTGGAACAGGCGGCTATTACCACCACACCTCGTAATAACCTTAATCCCCGTAGTTGGCCCGCT
GCCCTGGTGTACCAGGAAAGTCCCGCTCCCACCACTGTGGTACTTCCCAGAGACGCCCAGGCCGAAGTTC
AGATGACTAACTCAGGGGCGCAGCTTGCGGGCGGCTTTCGTCACAGGGTGCGGTCGCCCGGGCAGGGTAT
AACTCACCTGACAATCAGAGGGCGAGGTATTCAGCTCAACGACGAGTCGGTGAGCTCCTCGCTTGGTCTC
CGTCCGGACGGGACATTTCAGATCGGCGGCGCCGGCCGCTCTTCATTCACGCCTCGTCAGGCAATCCTAA
CTCTGCAGACCTCGTCCTCTGAGCCGCGCTCTGGAGGCATTGGAACTCTGCAATTTATTGAGGAGTTTGT
GCCATCGGTCTACTTTAACCCCTTCTCGGGACCTCCCGGCCACTATCCGGATCAATTTATTCCTAACTTT
GACGCGGTAAAGGACTCGGCGGACGGCTACGACTGAATGTTAAGTGGAGAGGCAGAGCAACTGCGCCTGA
AACACCTGGTCCACTGTCGCCGCCACAAGTGCTTTGCCCGCGACTCCGGTGAGTTTTGCTACTTTGAATT
GCCCGAGGATCATATCGAGGGCCCGGCGCACGGCGTCCGGCTTACCGCCCAGGGAGAGCTTGCCCGTAGC
CTGATTCGGGAGTTTACCCAGCGCCCCCTGCTAGTTGAGCGGGACAGGGGACCCTGTGTTCTCACTGTGA
TTTGCAACTGTCCTAACCCTGGATTACATCAAGATCTTTGTTGCCATCTCTGTGCTGAGTATAATAAATA
CAGAAATTAAAATATACTGGGGCTCCTATCGCCATCCTGTAAACGCCACCGTCTTCACCCGCCCAAGCAA
ACCAAGGCGAACCTTACCTGGTACTTTTAACATCTCTCCCTCTGTGATTTACAACAGTTTCAACCCAGAC
GGAGTGAGTCTACGAGAGAACCTCTCCGAGCTCAGCTACTCCATCAGAAAAAACACCACCCTCCTTACCT
GCCGGGAACGTACGAGTGCGTCACCGGCCGCTGCACCACACCTACCGCCTGACCGTAAACCAGACTTTTT
CCGGACAGACCTCAATAACTCTGTTTACCAGAACAGGAGGTGAGCTTAGAAAACCCTTAGGGTATTAGGC
CAAAGGCGCAGCTACTGTGGGGTTTATGAACAATTCAAGCAACTCTACGGGCTATTCTAATTCAGGTTTC
TCTAGAAATGGACGGAATTATTACAGAGCAGCGCCTGCTAGAAAGACGCAGGGCAGCGGCCGAGCAACAG
CGCATGAATCAAGAGCTCCAAGACATGGTTAACTTGCACCAGTGCAAAAGGGGTATCTTTTGTCTGGTAA
AGCAGGCCAAAGTCACCTACGACAGTAATACCACCGGACACCGCCTTAGCTACAAGTTGCCAACCAAGCG
TCAGAAATTGGTGGTCATGGTGGGAGAAAAGCCCATTACCATAACTCAGCACTCGGTAGAAACCGAAGGC
TGCATTCACTCACCTTGTCAAGGACCTGAGGATCTCTGCACCCTTATTAAGACCCTGTGCGGTCTCAAAG
ATCTTATTCCCTTTAACTAATAAAAAAAAATAATAAAGCATCACTTACTTAAAATCAGTTAGCAAATTTC
TGTCCAGTTTATTCAGCAGCACCTCCTTGCCCTCCTCCCAGCTCTGGTATTGCAGCTTCCTCCTGGCTGC
AAACTTTCTCCACAATCTAAATGGAATGTCAGTTTCCTCCTGTTCCTGTCCATCCGCACCCACTATCTTC
ATGTTGTTGCAGATGAAGCGCGCAAGACCGTCTGAAGATACCTTCAACCCCGTGTATCCATATGACACGG
AAACCGGTCCTCCAACTGTGCCTTTTCTTACTCCTCCCTTTGTATCCCCCAATGGGTTTCAAGAGAGTCC
CCCTGGGGTACTCTCTTTGCGCCTATCCGAACCTCTAGTTACCTCCAATGGCATGCTTGCGCTCAAAATG
GGCAACGGCCTCTCTCTGGACGAGGCCGGCAACCTTACCTCCCAAAATGTAACCACTGTGAGCCCACCTC
TCAAAAAAACCAAGTCAAACATAAACCTGGAAATATCTGCACCCCTCACAGTTACCTCAGAAGCCCTAAC
TGTGGCTGCCGCCGCACCTCTAATGGTCGCGGGCAACACACTCACCATGCAATCACAGGCCCCGCTAACC
GTGCACGACTCCAAACTTAGCATTGCCACCCAAGGACCCCTCACAGTGTCAGAAGGAAAGCTAGCCCTGC
AAACATCAGGCCCCCTCACCACCACCGATAGCAGTACCCTTACTATCACTGCCTCACCCCCTCTAACTAC
TGCCACTGGTAGCTTGGGCATTGACTTGAAAGAGCCCATTTATACACAAAATGGAAAACTAGGACTAAAG
TACGGGGCTCCTTTGCATGTAACAGACGACCTAAACACTTTGACCGTAGCAACTGGTCCAGGTGTGACTA
TTAATAATACTTCCTTGCAAACTAAAGTTACTGGAGCCTTGGGTTTTGATTCACAAGGCAATATGCAACT
TAATGTAGCAGGAGGACTAAGGATTGATTCTCAAAACAGACGCCTTATACTTGATGTTAGTTATCCGTTT
GATGCTCAAAACCAACTAAATCTAAGACTAGGACAGGGCCCTCTTTTTATAAACTCAGCCCACAACTTGG
ATATTAACTACAACAAAGGCCTTTACTTGTTTACAGCTTCAAACAATTCCAAAAAGCTTGAGGTTAACCT
AAGCACTGCCAAGGGGTTGATGTTTGACGCTACAGCCATAGCCATTAATGCAGGAGATGGGCTTGAATTT
GGTTCACCTAATGCACCAAACACAAATCCCCTCAAAACAAAAATTGGCCATGGCCTAGAATTTGATTCAA
ACAAGGCTATGGTTCCTAAACTAGGAACTGGCCTTAGTTTTGACAGCACAGGTGCCATTACAGTAGGAAA
CAAAAATAATGATAAGCTAACTTTGTGGACCACACCAGCTCCATCTCCTAACTGTAGACTAAATGCAGAG
AAAGATGCTAAACTCACTTTGGTCTTAACAAAATGTGGCAGTCAAATACTTGCTACAGTTTCAGTTTTGG
CTGTTAAAGGCAGTTTGGCTCCAATATCTGGAACAGTTCAAAGTGCTCATCTTATTATAAGATTTGACGA
AAATGGAGTGCTACTAAACAATTCCTTCCTGGACCCAGAATATTGGAACTTTAGAAATGGAGATCTTACT
GAAGGCACAGCCTATACAAACGCTGTTGGATTTATGCCTAACCTATCAGCTTATCCAAAATCTCACGGTA
AAACTGCCAAAAGTAACATTGTCAGTCAAGTTTACTTAAACGGAGACAAAACTAAACCTGTAACACTAAC
CATTACACTAAACGGTACACAGGAAACAGGAGACACAACTCCAAGTGCATACTCTATGTCATTTTCATGG
GACTGGTCTGGCCACAACTACATTAATGAAATATTTGCCACATCCTCTTACACTTTTTCATACATTGCCC
AAGAATAAAGAATCGTTTGTGTTATGTTTCAACGTGTTTATTTTTCAATTGCAGAAAATTTCGAATCATT
TTTCATTCAGTAGTATAGCCCCACCACCACATAGCTTATACAGATCACCGTACCTTAATCAAACTCACAG
AACCCTAGTATTCAACCTGCCACCTCCCTCCCAACACACAGAGTACACAGTCCTTTCTCCCCGGCTGGCC
TTAAAAAGCATCATATCATGGGTAACAGACATATTCTTAGGTGTTATATTCCACACGGTTTCCTGTCGAG
CCAAACGCTCATCAGTGATATTAATAAACTCCCCGGGCAGCTCACTTAAGTTCATGTCGCTGTCCAGCTG
CTGAGCCACAGGCTGCTGTCCAACTTGCGGTTGCTTAACGGGCGGCGAAGGAGAAGTCCACGCCTACATG
GGGGTAGAGTCATAATCGTGCATCAGGATAGGGCGGTGGTGCTGCAGCAGCGCGCGAATAAACTGCTGCC
GCCGCCGCTCCGTCCTGCAGGAATACAACATGGCAGTGGTCTCCTCAGCGATGATTCGCACCGCCCGCAG
CATAAGGCGCCTTGTCCTCCGGGCACAGCAGCGCACCCTGATCTCACTTAAATCAGCACAGTAACTGCAG
CACAGCACCACAATATTGTTCAAAATCCCACAGTGCAAGGCGCTGTATCCAAAGCTCATGGCGGGGACCA
CAGAACCCACGTGGCCATCATACCACAAGCGCAGGTAGATTAAGTGGCGACCCCTCATAAACACGCTGGA
CATAAACATTACCTCTTTTGGCATGTTGTAATTCACCACCTCCCGGTACCATATAAACCTCTGATTAAAC
ATGGCGCCATCCACCACCATCCTAAACCAGCTGGCCAAAACCTGCCCGCCGGCTATACACTGCAGGGAAC
CGGGACTGGAACAATGACAGTGGAGAGCCCAGGACTCGTAACCATGGATCATCATGCTCGTCATGATATC
AATGTTGGCACAACACAGGCACACGTGCATACACTTCCTCAGGATTACAAGCTCCTCCCGCGTTAGAACC
ATATCCCAGGGAACAACCCATTCCTGAATCAGCGTAAATCCCACACTGCAGGGAAGACCTCGCACGTAAC
TCACGTTGTGCATTGTCAAAGTGTTACATTCGGGCAGCAGCGGATGATCCTCCAGTATGGTAGCGCGGGT
TTCTGTCTCAAAAGGAGGTAGACGATCCCTACTGTACGGAGTGCGCCGAGACAACCGAGATCGTGTTGGT
CGTAGTGTCATGCCAAATGGAACGCCGGACGTAGTCATATTTCCTGAAGCAAAACCAGGTGCGGGCGTGA
CAAACAGATCTGCGTCTCCGGTCTCGCCGCTTAGATCGCTCTGTGTAGTAGTTGTAGTATATCCACTCTC
TCAAAGCATCCAGGCGCCCCCTGGCTTCGGGTTCTATGTAAACTCCTTCATGCGCCGCTGCCCTGATAAC
ATCCACCACCGCAGAATAAGCCACACCCAGCCAACCTACACATTCGTTCTGCGAGTCACACACGGGAGGA
GCGGGAAGAGCTGGAAGAACCATGNTTTTTTTTTTTATTCCAAAAGATTATCCAAAACCTCAAAATGAAG
ATCTATTAAGTGAACGCGCTCCCCTCCGGTGGCGTGGTCAAACTCTACAGCCAAAGAACAGATAATGGCA
TTTGTAAGATGTTGCACAATGGCTTCCAAAAGGCAAACGGCCCTCACGTCCAAGTGGACGTAAAGGCTAA
ACCCTTCAGGGTGAATCTCCTCTATAAACATTCCAGCACCTTCAACCATGCCCAAATAATTCTCATCTCG
CCACCTTCTCAATATATCTCTAAGCAAATCCCGAATATTAAGTCCGGCCATTGTAAAAATCTGCTCCAGA
GCGCCCTCCACCTTCAGCCTCAAGCAGCGAATCATGATTGCAAAAATTCAGGTTCCTCACAGACCTGTAT
AAGATTCAAAAGCGGAACATTAACAAAAATACCGCGATCCCGTAGGTCCCTTCGCAGGGCCAGCTGAACA
TAATCGTGCAGGTCTGCACGGACCAGCGCGGCCACTTCCCCGCCAGGAACCATGACAAAAGAACCCACAC
TGATTATGACACGCATACTCGGAGCTATGCTAACCAGCGTAGCCCCGATGTAAGCTTGTTGCATGGGCGG
CGATATAAAATGCAAGGTGCTGCTCAAAAAATCAGGCAAAGCCTCGCGCAAAAAAGAAAGCACATCGTAG
TCATGCTCATGCAGATAAAGGCAGGTAAGCTCCGGAACCACCACAGAAAAAGACACCATTTTTCTCTCAA
ACATGTCTGCGGGTTTCTGCATAAACACAAAATAAAATAACAAAAAAACATTTAAACATTAGAAGCCTGT
CTTACAACAGGAAAAACAACCCTTATAAGCATAAGACGGACTACGGCCATGCCGGCGTGACCGTAAAAAA
ACTGGTCACCGTGATTAAAAAGCACCACCGACAGCTCCTCGGTCATGTCCGGAGTCATAATGTAAGACTC
GGTAAACACATCAGGTTGATTCACATCGGTCAGTGCTAAAAAGCGACCGAAATAGCCCGGGGGAATACAT
ACCCGCAGGCGTAGAGACAACATTACAGCCCCCATAGGAGGTATAACAAAATTAATAGGAGAGAAAAACA
CATAAACACCTGAAAAACCCTCCTGCCTAGGCAAAATAGCACCCTCCCGCTCCAGAACAACATACAGCGC
TTCCACAGCGGCAGCCATAACAGTCAGCCTTACCAGTAAAAAAGAAAACCTATTAAAAAAACACCACTCG
ACACGGCACCAGCTCAATCAGTCACAGTGTAAAAAAGGGCCAAGTGCAGAGCGAGTATATATAGGACTAA
AAAATGACGTAACGGTTAAAGTCCACAAAAAACACCCAGAAAACCGCACGCGAACCTACGCCCAGAAACG
AAAGCCAAAAAACCCACAACTTCCTCAAATCGTCACTTCCGTTTTCCCACGTTACGTCACTTCCCATTTT
AAGAAAACTACAATTCCCAACACATACAAGTTACTCCGCCCTAAAACCTACGTCACCCGCCCCGTTCCCA
CGCCCCGCGCCACGTCACAAACTCCACCCCCTCATTATCATATTGGCTTCAATCCAAAATAAGGTATATT
ATTGATGATGTTAATTAATTTAAATCCGCATGCGATATCGAGCTCTCCCGGGAATTCGGATCTGCGACGC
GAGGCTGGATGGCCTTCCCCATTATGATTCTTCTCGCTTCCGGCGGCATCGGGATGCCCGCGTTGCAGGC
CATGCTGTCCAGGCAGGTAGATGACGACCATCAGGGACAGCTTCAAGGCCAGCAAAAGGCCAGGAACCGT
AAAAAGGCCGCGTTGCTGGCGTTTTTCCATAGGCTCCGCCCCCCTGACGAGCATCACAAAAATCGACGCT
CAAGTCAGAGGTGGCGAAACCCGACAGGACTATAAAGATACCAGGCGTTTCCCCCTGGAAGCTCCCTCGT
GCGCTCTCCTGTTCCGACCCTGCCGCTTACCGGATACCTGTCCGCCTTTCTCCCTTCGGGAAGCGTGGCG
CTTTCTCATAGCTCACGCTGTAGGTATCTCAGTTCGGTGTAGGTCGTTCGCTCCAAGCTGGGCTGTGTGC
ACGAACCCCCCGTTCAGCCCGACCGCTGCGCCTTATCCGGTAACTATCGTCTTGAGTCCAACCCGGTAAG
ACACGACTTATCGCCACTGGCAGCAGCCACTGGTAACAGGATTAGCAGAGCGAGGTATGTAGGCGGTGCT
ACAGAGTTCTTGAAGTGGTGGCCTAACTACGGCTACACTAGAAGGACAGTATTTGGTATCTGCGCTCTGC
TGAAGCCAGTTACCTTCGGAAAAAGAGTTGGTAGCTCTTGATCCGGCAAACAAACCACCGCTGGTAGCGG
TGGTTTTTTTGTTTGCAAGCAGCAGATTACGCGCAGAAAAAAAGGATCTCAAGAAGATCCTTTGATCTTT
TCTACGGGGTCTGACGCTCAGTGGAACGAAAACTCACGTTAAGGGATTTTGGTCATGAGATTATCAAAAA
GGATCTTCACCTAGATCCTTTTAAATCAATCTAAAGTATATATGAGTAAACTTGGTCTGACAGTTACCAA
TGCTTAATCAGTGAGGCACCTATCTCAGCGATCTGTCTATTTCGTTCATCCATAGTTGCCTGACTCCCCG
TCGTGTAGATAACTACGATACGGGAGGGCTTACCATCTGGCCCCAGTGCTGCAATGATACCGCGAGACCC
ACGCTCACCGGCTCCAGATTTATCAGCAATAAACCAGCCAGCCGGAAGGGCCGAGCGCAGAAGTGGTCCT
GCAACTTTATCCGCCTCCATCCAGTCTATTAATTGTTGCCGGGAAGCTAGAGTAAGTAGTTCGCCAGTTA
ATAGTTTGCGCAACGTTGTTGCCATTGCTACAGGCATCGTGGTGTCACGCTCGTCGTTTGGTATGGCTTC
ATTCAGCTCCGGTTCCCAACGATCAAGGCGAGTTACATGATCCCCCATGTTGTGCAAAAAAGCGGTTAGC
TCCTTCGGTCCTCCGATCGTTGTCAGAAGTAAGTTGGCCGCAGTGTTATCACTCATGGTTATGGCAGCAC
TGCATAATTCTCTTACTGTCATGCCATCCGTAAGATGCTTTTCTGTGACTGGTGAGTACTCAACCAAGTC
ATTCTGAGAATAGTGTATGCGGCGACCGAGTTGCTCTTGCCCGGCGTCAACACGGGATAATACCGCGCCA
CATAGCAGAACTTTAAAAGTGCTCATCATTGGAAAACGTTCTTCGGGGCGAAAACTCTCAAGGATCTTAC
CGCTGTTGAGATCCAGTTCGATGTAACCCACTCGTGCACCCAACTGATCTTCAGCATCTTTTACTTTCAC
CAGCGTTTCTGGGTGAGCAAAAACAGGAAGGCAAAATGCCGCAAAAAAGGGAATAAGGGCGACACGGAAA
TGTTGAATACTCATACTCTTCCTTTTTCAATATTATTGAAGCATTTATCAGGGTTATTGTCTCATGAGCG
GATACATATTTGAATGTATTTAGAAAAATAAACAAATAGGGGTTCCGCGCACATTTCCCCGAAAAGTGCC
ACCTGACGTCTAAGAAACCATTATTATCATGACATTAACCTATAAAAATAGGCGTATCACGAGGCCCTTT
CGTCTTCAAGAATTGGATCCGAATTCCCGGGAGAGCTCGATATCGCATGCGGATTTAAATTAATTAACAT
CATCAATAATATACCTTATTTTGGATTGAAGCCAATATGATAATGAGGGGGTGGAGTTTGTGACGTGGCG
CGGGGCGTGGGAACGGGGCGGGTGACGTAGTAGTGTGGCGGAAGTGTGATGTTGCAAGTGTGGCGGAACA
CATGTAAGCGACGGATGTGGCAAAAGTGACGTTTTTGGTGTGCGCCGGTGTACACAGGAAGTGACAATTT
TCGCGCGGTTTTAGGCGGATGTTGTAGTAAATTTGGGCGTAACCGAGTAAGATTTGGCCATTTTCGCGGG
AAAACTGAATAAGAGGAAGTGAAATCTGAATAATTTTGTGTTACTCATAGCGCGTAATATTTGTCTAGGG
CCGCGGGGACTTTGACCGTTTACGTGGAGACTCGCCCAGGTGTTTTTCTCAGGTGTTTTCCGCGTTCCGG
GTCAAAGTTGGCGTTTTATTATTATAGTCAGTCGAAGCTTGGATCCGGTACCTCTAGAATTCTCGAGCGG
CCGCTAGCGACATCGGATCTCCCGATCCCCTATGGTGCACTCTCAGTACAATCTGCTCTGATGCCGCATA
GTTAAGCCAGTATCTGCTCCCTGCTTGTGTGTTGGAGGTCGCTGAGTAGTGCGCGAGCAAAATTTAAGCT
ACAACAAGGCAAGGCTTGACCGACAATTGCATGAAGAATCTGCTTAGGGTTAGGCGTTTTGCGCTGCTTC
GCGATGTACGGGCCAGATATACGCGTTGACATTGATTATTGACTAGTTATTAATAGTAATCAATTACGGG
GTCATTAGTTCATAGCCCATATATGGAGTTCCGCGTTACATAACTTACGGTAAATGGCCCGCCTGGCTGA
CCGCCCAACGACCCCCGCCCATTGACGTCAATAATGACGTATGTTCCCATAGTAACGCCAATAGGGACTT
TCCATTGACGTCAATGGGTGGAGTATTTACGGTAAACTGCCCACTTGGCAGTACATCAAGTGTATCATAT
GCCAAGTACGCCCCCTATTGACGTCAATGACGGTAAATGGCCCGCCTGGCATTATGCCCAGTACATGACC
TTATGGGACTTTCCTACTTGGCAGTACATCTACGTATTAGTCATCGCTATTACCATGGTGATGCGGTTTT
GGCAGTACATCAATGGGCGTGGATAGCGGTTTGACTCACGGGGATTTCCAAGTCTCCACCCCATTGACGT
CAATGGGAGTTTGTTTTGGCACCAAAATCAACGGGACTTTCCAAAATGTCGTAACAACTCCGCCCCATTG
ACGCAAATGGGCGGTAGGCGTGTACGGTGGGAGGTCTATATAAGCAGAGCTCTCTGGCTAACTAGAGAAC
CCACTGCTTACTGGCTTATCGAAATTAATACGACTCACTATAGGGAGACCCAAGCTGGCTAGTTAAGCTA
TCAACAAGTTTGTACAAAAAAGCAGGCTATGGCGGGCTGGATTCAGGCCCAGCAGCTTCAGGGAGATGCC
CTGCGCCAGATGCAAGTGTTGTATGGGCAGCATTTCCCCATCGAGGTCCGGCACTACCTGGCCCAGTGGA
TCGAGAGCCAGCCGTGGGATGCTATTGACTTGGATAATCCCCAGGACCGAGGTCAGGCCACCCAACTCCT
GGAGGGCCTGGTGCAGGAGCTGCAGAAGAAGGCGGAGCACCAGGTGGGGGAAGATGGGTTTTTGCTGAAG
ATCAAGCTGGGGCACTATGCCACACAGCTCCAGAACACGTATGACCGCTGTCCCATGGAGCTGGTTCGCT
GTATCCGTCACATTCTGTACAACGAACAGAGGCTGGTTCGCGAAGCCAACAATTGCAGCTCCCCTGCTGG
TGTCCTGGTTGACGCCATGTCCCAGAAGCACCTTCAGATCAACCAAAGGTTTGAGGAGCTGCGCCTGATC
ACACAGGACACGGAGAACGAGCTGAAGAAGCTGCAGCAGACCCAAGAGTACTTCATCATCCAGTACCAGG
AGAGCCTGCGGATCCAAGCTCAGTTTGCCCAGCTGGGACAGCTGAACCCCCAGGAGCGCATGAGCAGGGA
GACGGCCCTCCAGCAGAAGCAAGTGTCCCTGGAGACCTGGCTGCAGCGAGAGGCACAGACACTGCAGCAG
TACCGAGTGGAGCTGGCTGAGAAGCACCAGAAGACCCTGCAGCTGCTGCGGAAGCAGCAGACCATCATCC
TGGACGACGAGCTGATCCAGTGGAAGCGGAGACAGCAGCTGGCCGGGAACGGGGGTCCCCCCGAGGGCAG
CCTGGACGTGCTGCAGTCCTGGTGTGAGAAGCTGGCCGAGATCATCTGGCAGAACCGGCAGCAGATCCGC
AGGGCTGAGCACCTGTGCCAGCAGCTGCCCATCCCAGGCCCCGTGGAGGAGATGCTGGCTGAGGTCAACG
CCACCATCACGGACATCATCTCAGCTCTGGTCACCAGCACGTTCATCATCGAGAAGCAGCCTCCTCAGGT
CCTGAAGACCCAGACCAAGTTTGCGGCCACCGTGCGCCTGCTGGTGGGGGGAAAGCTGAATGTGCACATG
AACCCCCCGCAGGTGAAGGCGACCATCATCAGCGAGCAGCAGGCCAAGTCCCTGCTCAAGAATGAGAACA
CCCGCAATGAGTGCAGCGGCGAGATCCTGAACAACTGTTGCGTCATGGAGTACCACCAGGCCACTGGCAC
GCTCAGCGCCCACTTCAGAAACATGTCACTGAAAAGAATCAAGCGCGCCGACAGGCGTGGTGCAGAGTCG
GTGACGGAGGAGAAGTTCACAGTCCTGTTTGAGTCTCAGTTCAGCGTTGGCAGCAACGAGCTGGTGTTCC
AGGTGAAGACCCTGTCCCTCCCTGTGGTCGTTATCGTCCATGGCAGCCAGGACCACAATGCTACTGCCAC
CGTGCTGTGGGACAATGCCTTTGCTGAGCCGGGCAGGGTGCCATTTGCTGTGCCTGACAAGGTGCTGTGG
CCGCAGCTGTGTGAAGCGCTCAACATGAAATTCAAGGCTGAAGTACAGAGCAACCGGGGCTTGACCAAGG
AGAACCTCGTGTTCCTGGCACAGAAACTGTTCAACATCAGCAGCAACCACCTCGAGGACTACAACAGCAT
GTCTGTGTCCTGGTCCCAGTTCAACCGGGAGAACTTGCCCGGCTGGAACTACACCTTCTGGCAGTGGTTC
GACGGGGTGATGGAGGTGCTGAAGAAGCACCATAAGCCCCATTGGAATGATGGGGCTATCCTGGGTTTCG
TGAACAAGCAACAGGCCCACGACCTGCTCATCAACAAGCCGGACGGGACCTTCCTGCTGCGCTTCAGTGA
CTCGGAAATCGGGGGCATCACCATTGCTTGGAAGTTTGACTCTCCGGACCGAAACCTCTGGAATCTGAAG
CCATTCACGACGCGAGATTTCTCCATTCGGTCCCTGGCCGACCGGCTGGGGGACCTGAACTACCTTATCT
ACGTGTTCCCAGACCGACCCAAGGACGAGTAGAAGCTTCTAGATAAGATATCCGATCCACCGGATCTAGA
TAACTGATCATAATCAGCCATACCACATTTGTAGAGGTTTTACTTGCTTTAAAAAACCTCCCACACCTCC
CCCTGAACCTGAAACATAAAATGAATGCAATTGTTGTTGTTAACTTGTTTATTGCAGCTTATAATGGTTA
CAAATAAAGCAATAGCATCACAAATTTCACAAATAAAGCATTTTTTTCACTGCATTCTAGTTGTGGTTTG
TCCAAACTCATCAATGTATCTTAACGCGGAGGTTTATCGACGATCTGCTAGTGATTAATAGTAATCAATT
ACGGGGTCATTAGTTCATAGCCCATATATGGAGTTCCGCGTTACATAACTTACGGTAAATGGCCCGCCTG
GCTGACCGCCCAACGACCCCCGCCCATTGACGTCAATAATGACGTATGTTCCCATAGTAACGCCAATAGG
GACTTTCCATTGACGTCAATGGGTGGAGTATTTACGGTAAACTGCCCACTTGGCAGTACATCAAGTGTAT
CATATGCCAAGTACGCCCCCTATTGACGTCAATGACGGTAAATGGCCCGCCTGGCATTATGCCCAGTACA
TGACCTTATGGGACTTTCCTACTTGGCAGTACATCTACGTATTAGTCATCGCTATTACCATGGTGATGCG
GTTTTGGCAGTACATCAATGGGCGTGGATAGCGGTTTGACTCACGGGGATTTCCAAGTCTCCACCCCATT
GACGTCAATGGGAGTTTGTTTTGGCACCAAAATCAACGGGACTTTCCAAAATGTCGTAACAACTCCGCCC
CATTGACGCAAATGGGCGGTAGGCGTGTACGGTGGGAGGTCTATATAAGCAGAGCTGGTTTAGTGAACCG
TCAGATCCGCTAGCGCTACCGGTCGCCACCATGGTGAGCAAGGGCGAGGAGCTGTTCACCGGGGTGGTGC
CCATCCTGGTCGAGCTGGACGGCGACGTAAACGGCCACAAGTTCAGCGTGTCCGGCGAGGGCGAGGGCGA
TGCCACCTACGGCAAGCTGACCCTGAAGTTCATCTGCACCACCGGCAAGCTGCCCGTGCCCTGGCCCACC
CTCGTGACCACCCTGACCTACGGCGTGCAGTGCTTCAGCCGCTACCCCGACCACATGAAGCAGCACGACT
TCTTCAAGTCCGCCATGCCCGAAGGCTACGTCCAGGAGCGCACCATCTTCTTCAAGGACGACGGCAACTA
CAAGACCCGCGCCGAGGTGAAGTTCGAGGGCGACACCCTGGTGAACCGCATCGAGCTGAAGGGCATCGAC
TTCAAGGAGGACGGCAACATCCTGGGGCACAAGCTGGAGTACAACTACAACAGCCACAACGTCTATATCA
TGGCCGACAAGCAGAAGAACGGCATCAAGGTGAACTTCAAGATCCGCCACAACATCGAGGACGGCAGCGT
GCAGCTCGCCGACCACTACCAGCAGAACACCCCCATCGGCGACGGCCCCGTGCTGCTGCCCGACAACCAC
TACCTGAGCACCCAGTCCGCCCTGAGCAAAGACCCCAACGAGAAGCGCGATCACATGGTCCTGCTGGAGT
TCGTGACCGCCGCCGGGATCACTCTCGGCATGGACGAGCTGTACAAGTAAACCCAGCTTT
Features (pLannotate 1.2.2; 50 found; start..end, strand, type, name):
     41..82      +  CDS            V5 tag: epitope tag from simian virus 5
    166..214     +  polyA_signal   HSV TK poly(A) signal: herpes simplex virus thymidine kinase polyadenylation signal (Cole and Stacy, 1985)
    496..915     +  CDS            IX: CAP9_ADE05 - Experimental evidence at protein level: Swiss-Prot protein existence level 1. Structural component of the virion that acts as a cement protein on the capsid exterior and forms triskelion structures consisting of three molecules that stabilize three hexon trimers at the center of each icosahedral facet and fixes the peripentonal hexons. Dispensable for assembly. During virus entry, recruits the anterograde motor kinesin-1 to the capsid docked at the nuclear pore complex thereby subjecting the docked capsid to a pulling force. The resulting tension leads to capsid disruption, disper
   1002..2231    -  CDS            IVa2 (fragment): PKG1_ADEM1 - Protein inferred from homology: Swiss-Prot protein existence level 3. Component of the packaging machinery which encapsidates the viral DNA into preformed capsids and transcriptional activator of the viral major late promoter (MLP). Binds, along with packaging proteins 2 and 3, to the specific packaging sequence on the left end of viral genomic DNA and displays ATPase activity thereby providing the power stroke of the packaging machinery. The activity of packaging protein IVa2 is stimulated by protein 33K which acts as a terminase. May be the protein that pumps DNA into the capsid
   2087..5254    -  CDS            POL: DPOL_ADE05 - Experimental evidence at protein level: Swiss-Prot protein existence level 1. Eukaryotic-type DNA polymerase involved in viral genomic replication. DNA synthesis is protein primed, and acts in a strand displacement replication. Assembles in complex with viral pTP, DBP, host NFIA and host POU2F1/OCT1 on viral origin of replication. The polymerase covalently transfers dCMP onto pTP, thereby initiating complementary strand synthesis. From Human adenovirus C serotype 5 (HAdV-5) (Human adenovirus 5).
   5473..7476    -  CDS            PTP: TERM_ADE05 - Experimental evidence at protein level: Swiss-Prot protein existence level 1. Protein covalently bound to the viral DNA that acts as a primer for viral genomic replication by DNA strand displacement. Assembles on the viral origin of replication in an initiation complex with viral polymerase, DBP, host NFIA and host POU2F1/OCT1. During initiation, the polymerase covalently couples the first dCTP with Ser- 580 of pTP. The terminal protein stimulates the template activity over 20 fold compared to protein-free templates. Neo-synthesized viral genomes are linked to two preterminal prot
   7507..7663    +  ncRNA          VA: Accession: RF00102 - VA RNA
   7762..7919    +  ncRNA          VA: Accession: RF00102 - VA RNA
   7937..9181    +  CDS            L1: PKG3_ADE05 - Experimental evidence at protein level: Swiss-Prot protein existence level 1. Involved in viral genome packaging through its interaction with packaging proteins 1 and 2. After proteolytic cleavage by adenovirus protease, L1 52/55k protein is removed from the capsid during viral maturation. From Human adenovirus C serotype 5 (HAdV-5) (Human adenovirus 5).
   9205..10959   +  CDS            CAP3_ADE05: Experimental evidence at protein level: Swiss-Prot protein existence level 1. Structural component of the virion that acts as a cement protein on the capsid exterior and which mediates the interactions between the hexons, including the peripentonal hexons, and reaches all the way to the penton vertices. Two hexon linking proteins IIIa, one from each facet, stabilize the unique edge interface between a pair of facets. As the virus enters the host cell, hexon linking proteins IIIa are shed concomitant with virion acidification in the endosome. During virus assembly, seems to play a role in the s
  11045..12757   +  CDS            L2: CAPSP_ADE05 - Experimental evidence at protein level: Swiss-Prot protein existence level 1. Major capsid protein that self-associates to form penton base pentamers, each in the shape of a pentagon, situated at the 12 vertices of the pseudo T=25 capsid. Involved in virus secondary attachment to host cell after initial attachment by the fiber protein. Binds host integrin heterodimer ITGAV-ITGB5 (alphaV-beta5) thereby triggering clathrin-mediated endocytosis of virions. Mediates initial virus attachment to CXADR-negative cells. Binding to integrins ITGAV-ITGB5 also seems to induce macropinocytosi
  12767..13360   +  CDS            L2: NP_ADE02 - Experimental evidence at protein level: Swiss-Prot protein existence level 1. Plays a role in the inhibition of host immune response within the nucleus. Interacts with cellular nucleosomes and immobilizes the host immune danger signal HMGB1 on chromatin. In turn, prevents HMGB1 release out of the cell and thus decreases inflammation. Plays also a role in the wrapping and condensation of the viral DNA. May also promote viral genome import into the nucleus. From Human adenovirus C serotype 2 (HAdV-2) (Human adenovirus 2).
  13433..14536   +  CDS            L2: CORE5_ADE05 - Experimental evidence at protein level: Swiss-Prot protein existence level 1. Associates loosely with the viral DNA to form an outer shell around the nucleoprotein-DNA complex and links it with the capsid by binding the endosome lysis protein. Dissociates from the viral genome during entry. Might be involved in nuclear capsid assembly of the viral particles through its association with NPM1/nucleophosmin. From Human adenovirus C serotype 5 (HAdV-5) (Human adenovirus 5).
  14567..14806   +  CDS            COR10_ADE02: Experimental evidence at protein level: Swiss-Prot protein existence level 1. [Pre-core protein X]: Interacts with the viral DNA and aids in tightly condensing it within the capsid. Cleavage of pre-core protein X may serve to partially relax this structure within the mature virion prior to its entry into the nucleus. From Human adenovirus C serotype 2 (HAdV-2) (Human adenovirus 2).
  14892..15641   +  CDS            L3: CAP6_ADE05 - Experimental evidence at protein level: Swiss-Prot protein existence level 1. [Protease cofactor]: Cofactor that activates the viral protease. Binds to viral protease in a 1:1 ratio. From Human adenovirus C serotype 5 (HAdV-5) (Human adenovirus 5).
  15730..18585   +  CDS            L3 (sequence partly withheld): CAPSH_ADE05 - Experimental evidence at protein level: Swiss-Prot protein existence level 1. Major capsid protein that self-associates to form 240 hexon trimers, each in the shape of a hexagon, building most of the pseudo T=25 capsid. Assembled into trimeric units with the help of the chaperone shutoff protein. Transported by pre-protein VI to the nucleus where it associates with other structural proteins to form an empty capsid. Might be involved, through its interaction with host dyneins, in the intracellular microtubule-dependent transport of incoming viral capsid to the nucleus. From Human
  18621..19232   +  CDS            L3: PRO_ADE05 - Experimental evidence at transcript level: Swiss-Prot protein existence level 2. Cleaves viral precursor proteins (pTP, pIIIa, pVI, pVII, pVIII, and pX) inside newly assembled particles giving rise to mature virions. Protease complexed to its cofactor slides along the viral DNA to specifically locate and cleave the viral precursors. Mature virions have a weakened organization compared to the unmature virions, thereby facilitating subsequent uncoating. Without maturation, the particle lacks infectivity and is unable to uncoat. Late in adenovirus infection, in the cytoplasm, may part
  19334..20920   -  CDS            DBP: DNB2_ADE05 - Experimental evidence at protein level: Swiss-Prot protein existence level 1. Plays a role in the elongation phase of viral strand displacement replication by unwinding the template in an ATP- independent fashion, employing its capacity to form multimers. Also enhances the rate of initiation. Released from template upon second strand synthesis. Assembles in complex with viral pTP, viral pol, host NFIA and host POU2F1/OCT1 on viral origin of replication. Covers the whole ssDNA genome during synthesis. The complementary strand synthesis induces its relese from DNA template. May inhi
  20949..23369   +  CDS            L4: SHUT_ADE05 - Experimental evidence at protein level: Swiss-Prot protein existence level 1. Protein that inhibits host translation while promoting late viral translation by ribosome shunting. Blocks host cap-dependent translation by binding to eIF4G, displacing MKNK1 from cap initiation complexes and preventing EIF4E phosphorylation. Binds to the tripartite leader sequence of viral late mRNAs and recruits host eIF4G, PABPC1/poly-A binding protein and 40S ribosomes subunits on viral mRNAs, allowing ribosome shunting and efficient translation of late viral mRNAs even though conventional translati
  23582..23965   +  CDS            SF33K_ADE02 (fragment): Experimental evidence at protein level: Swiss-Prot protein existence level 1. Probably functions as the small terminase that is part of the molecular motor that translocates genomic DNA in empty capsid during DNA packaging. This motor is located at a unique vertex and comprises at least the IVa2 ATPase, the small terminase 33K and probably a portal. Forms a ring-like structure of about 17 nm in which genomic DNA is translocated into the capsid. Stimulates IVa2 ATPase activity in the presence of the viral genome. Once the DNA is packaged, the terminase detaches: the 33K protein is present in th
  24056..24736   +  CDS            L4: CAP8_ADE02 - Experimental evidence at protein level: Swiss-Prot protein existence level 1. [Hexon-linking protein-C]: Structural component of the virion that acts as a cement protein on the capsid interior and which glue the peripentonal hexons and group-of-nine hexons together. From Human adenovirus C serotype 2 (HAdV-2) (Human adenovirus 2).
  24740..25060   +  CDS            E312_ADE02: Experimental evidence at protein level: Swiss-Prot protein existence level 1. From Human adenovirus C serotype 2 (HAdV-2) (Human adenovirus 2).
  25475..25840   +  CDS            E3145_ADE02: Experimental evidence at protein level: Swiss-Prot protein existence level 1. May prevent Nf-kappaB activation by immune signals like Tumor necrosis factor, presumably by inhibiting NFKB1 dimer DNA-binding. May act directly at the TNF receptor to inhibit signaling. From Human adenovirus C serotype 2 (HAdV-2) (Human adenovirus 2).
  25871..26035   -  CDS            UXP_ADE05 (fragment): Experimental evidence at transcript level: Swiss-Prot protein existence level 2. Might play a role in viral replication since it is associated with viral replication centers. Seems to have an effect on DBP localization. From Human adenovirus C serotype 5 (HAdV-5) (Human adenovirus 5).
  26046..27788   +  CDS            SPIKE_ADE05: Experimental evidence at protein level: Swiss-Prot protein existence level 1. Forms spikes that protrude from each vertex of the icosahedral capsid. Interacts with host coxsackievirus and adenovirus receptor CXADR located at the cell tight junctions to provide virion initial attachment to target cell. The fiber protein binds to CXADR with a higher affinity than CXADR binds to itself, thereby blocking the cell-cell adhesion function of CXADR dimers and leading to local disruption of the tight junction. Fiber protein present on neo- synthesized particles may thus disrupt the junctional integrity
  27921..27998   -  CDS            E417_ADE03: Protein predicted: Swiss-Prot protein existence level 4. From Human adenovirus B serotype 3 (HAdV-3) (Human adenovirus 3).
  28200..29081   -  CDS            E434_ADE02: Experimental evidence at protein level: Swiss-Prot protein existence level 1. Plays a major role to prevent cellular inhibition of viral genome replication by nuclear bodies. Assembles an SCF-like E3 ubiquitin ligase complex based on the cellular proteins ELOB, ELOC, CUL5 and RBX1, in cooperation with viral E1B-55K. This viral RING-type ligase ubiquitinates cellular substrates prior to proteasomal degradation: p53/TP53, LIG4, MRE11-RAD50-NBS1 (MRN) complex, ITGA3, DAXX and BLM. From Human adenovirus C serotype 2 (HAdV-2) (Human adenovirus 2).
  29361..29708   -  CDS            E411_ADE05: Experimental evidence at protein level: Swiss-Prot protein existence level 1. From Human adenovirus C serotype 5 (HAdV-5) (Human adenovirus 5).
  29708..30097   -  CDS            E4RF2_ADE02: Protein predicted: Swiss-Prot protein existence level 4. From Human adenovirus C serotype 2 (HAdV-2) (Human adenovirus 2).
  30148..30531   -  CDS            E4RF1_ADE02: Experimental evidence at protein level: Swiss-Prot protein existence level 1. May modulate tight-junctions functions of infected cells through interactions with PDZ proteins. E4 ORF1 has ben show for Adenovirus 9 to interact with protein involved in tight junction regulation. May play a role in mTOR activation by activating PI3- kinase, thus overriding cellular checkpoint for translation. From Human adenovirus C serotype 2 (HAdV-2) (Human adenovirus 2).
  30841..30943   -  repeat_region  ITR: inverted terminal repeat of human adenovirus serotype 5 inverted
  30997..31121   +  CDS            TcR (fragment): tetracycline efflux protein; tet; confers resistance to tetracycline
  31167..31755   -  rep_origin     ori: high-copy-number ColE1/pMB1/pBR322/pUC origin of replication
  31907..32767   -  CDS            AmpR: β-lactamase; bla; confers resistance to ampicillin, carbenicillin, and related antibiotics
  32768..32872   -  promoter       AmpR promoter: bla
  33031..33133   +  repeat_region  ITR: inverted terminal repeat of human adenovirus serotype 5 inverted
  33221..33371   +  misc_signal    Ad5 Ψ: packaging signal for adenovirus serotype 5
  33554..33606   -  misc_feature   bom (fragment): basis of mobility region from pBR322
  33761..34140   +  enhancer       CMV enhancer: human cytomegalovirus immediate early enhancer
  34141..34344   +  promoter       CMV promoter: human cytomegalovirus (CMV) immediate early promoter
  34340..34373   +  LTR            5' LTR (truncated) (fragment): truncated 5' long terminal repeat (LTR) from HIV-1
  34389..34407   +  promoter       T7 promoter: promoter for bacteriophage T7 RNA polymerase
  34437..34461   +  protein_bind   attB1: mutant version of attB; recombination site for the Gateway® BP reaction BP Clonase™
  34462..36492   +  CDS            Stat5a (fragment): STA5A_MOUSE - Also known as Mgf, Mpf. Experimental evidence at protein level: Swiss-Prot protein existence level 1. Carries out a dual function: signal transduction and activation of transcription. Mediates cellular responses to the cytokine KITLG/SCF and other growth factors. May mediate cellular responses to activated FGFR1, FGFR2, FGFR3 and FGFR4. Binds to the GAS element and activates PRL-induced transcription. Regulates the expression of milk proteins during lactation. From Mus musculus (Mouse).
  36538..36622   +  CDS            large T antigen (fragment): large T antigen from SV40 (simian virus 40)
  36645..36766   +  polyA_signal   SV40 poly(A) signal: SV40 polyadenylation signal
  36852..37155   +  enhancer       CMV enhancer: human cytomegalovirus immediate early enhancer
  37156..37359   +  promoter       CMV promoter: human cytomegalovirus (CMV) immediate early promoter
  37404..38123   +  CDS            EGFP: the original enhanced GFP (Yang et al., 1996) mammalian codon-optimized
  38124..15      -  protein_bind   attB2 (across the origin): mutant version of attB; recombination site for the Gateway® BP reaction BP Clonase™
