[The description below was written by a language model from this plasmid's Addgene catalogue record and pLannotate feature annotations shown in this document.]
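Description:
pAD-CMV-STAT5A-DNL-CMV-GFP is a roughly 38 kb adenoviral expression plasmid built on Invitrogen's pAd/CMV/V5-DEST Gateway destination backbone. It carries most of a human adenovirus serotype 5 genome between two Ad5 inverted terminal repeats, with the Ad5 Ψ packaging signal next to the left ITR. The feature table shows the viral replication genes (polymerase, preterminal protein, DNA-binding protein), the VA RNAs, the late structural genes (hexon, penton base, fiber, protein IX and others), E4 open reading frames and some remaining E3 sequences. No E1 genes are annotated; the expression cassette sits where E1 would lie, just downstream of Ψ. This fits a replication-incompetent vector that must be packaged in an E1-complementing cell line, although the record does not say so explicitly. In bacteria the plasmid is maintained through a ColE1/pUC-type origin and selected with ampicillin via the β-lactamase gene, both located between the two ITRs outside the viral genome.

The payload was inserted by Gateway recombination and is flanked by attB1 and attB2 sites. The backbone's CMV immediate-early enhancer/promoter, followed by a T7 promoter, drives a mouse Stat5a coding sequence with a C-terminal deletion of 351 nucleotides, recorded as a dominant-negative form, and this unit ends in an SV40 polyadenylation signal. A second, independent CMV enhancer/promoter within the same insert drives EGFP, so transduced cells can be identified by fluorescence. The backbone's V5 epitope sequence and HSV TK polyadenylation signal lie downstream of attB2, after EGFP; the record does not indicate whether V5 is fused in frame to anything. The construct is intended for adenoviral delivery of dominant-negative STAT5A to block STAT5 signalling in mammalian cells, and the associated publication concerns STAT5 activation in the dermal papilla during hair follicle growth.
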