Addgene plasmid #83253: pAD-CMV-STAT5A-DNL-CMV-GFP
Purpose: Adenoviral expression of STAT5A dominant negative with co-expression of GFP
Depositing lab: Andrew Brooks. Depositing organization: University of Queensland. Publication: STAT5 Activation in the Dermal Papilla Is Important for Hair Follicle Growth Phase Induction. Legrand JM, Roy E, Ellis JJ, Francois M, Brooks AJ, Khosrotehrani K. J Invest Dermatol. 2016 Sep;136(9):1781-91. doi: 10.1016/j.jid.2016.04.014. Epub 2016 Apr 27. PubMed 27131881.
Backbone
  Vector backbone: pAD/CMV/V5-DEST
  Backbone manufacturer: Invitrogen
  Vector type: Adenoviral
Growth in bacteria
  Bacterial resistance: Ampicillin, 100 μg/mL
  Growth temperature: 37°C
  Growth strain: NEB Stable
  Copy number: Unknown
Gene/Insert 1
  Gene/Insert name: Stat5A (alt name: Signal transducer and activator of transcription 5A)
  Species: M. musculus (mouse)
  Mutation: C-terminal deletion of 351 nucleotides (dominant negative)
  Entrez Gene: Stat5a (a.k.a. STAT5)
  Promoter: CMV
  Cloning method: Gateway Cloning
  Sequencing primers: 5′ T7
Gene/Insert 2
  Gene/Insert name: eGFP
  Species: jellyfish
  Promoter: CMV
  Cloning method: Gateway Cloning
  Sequencing primers: 5′ none
Terms and licenses: Academic/Nonprofit Terms; Industry Terms: Not Available to Industry
How to cite: pAD-CMV-STAT5A-DNL-CMV-GFP was a gift from Andrew Brooks (Addgene plasmid # 83253 ; http://n2t.net/addgene:83253 ; RRID:Addgene_83253)
